Addgene plasmid #66393: GRM8-Tango
Purpose: Expression of G protein-coupled receptors for PRESTO-Tango: parallel receptorome expression and screening via transcriptional output, with transcriptional activation following arrestin translocation
Depositing lab: Bryan Roth. Depositing organization: University of North Carolina at Chapel Hill. Publication: PRESTO-Tango as an open-source resource for interrogation of the druggable human GPCRome. Kroeze WK, Sassano MF, Huang XP, Lansu K, McCorvy JD, Giguere PM, Sciaky N, Roth BL. Nat Struct Mol Biol. 2015 May;22(5):362-9. doi: 10.1038/nsmb.3014. Epub 2015 Apr 20. PubMed 25895059.
Backbone
  Vector backbone: empty Tango
  Backbone size w/o insert (bp): 6632
  Vector type: Mammalian Expression
  Selectable markers: Neomycin (select with G418)
Growth in bacteria
  Bacterial resistance: Ampicillin, 100 μg/mL
  Growth temperature: 37°C
  Growth strain: DH5alpha
  Copy number: High Copy
Gene/Insert
  Gene/Insert name: GRM8
  Species: H. sapiens (human)
  Insert size (bp): 2724
  Entrez Gene: GRM8 (a.k.a. GLUR8, GPRC1H, MGLUR8, mGlu8)
  Promoter: CMV
  Tag / fusion protein: FLAG (N terminal on backbone)
  Cloning method: Restriction Enzyme; 5′ cloning site NotI (not destroyed); 3′ cloning site XhoI (unknown if destroyed)
  Sequencing primers: 5′ CMV-F; 3′ Tet-R
Terms and licenses: Academic/Nonprofit Terms; Industry Terms: Not Available to Industry
Depositor comments: Please note: Most of the PRESTO-Tango vectors do not contain the XhoI cut site downstream of the tTA sequence and instead carry an XbaI site. If you need to perform an XhoI digest we recommend sequencing with a forward primer at the C-terminus of tTA to determine which of the two sites is present. Suggested primer: 5-gagctccacttagacggcgagg-3. Original backbone was pcDNA3.1(+). These plasmids were generated as part of the Illuminating the Druggable Genome (IDG) program sponsored by the NIH Common Fund. The goal of this program is to identify, gather, and distribute information and resources for proteins that currently are not well-studied yet belong to commonly drug-targeted protein families: protein kinases, non-olfactory G-protein coupled receptors (GPCRs), and ion channels. The IDG program is designed to develop fundamental research tools for understudied proteins, elucidate their function, and disseminate the IDG-related resources and data to the greater scientific community.
How to cite: GRM8-Tango was a gift from Bryan Roth (Addgene plasmid # 66393 ; http://n2t.net/addgene:66393 ; RRID:Addgene_66393)
