[The description below was written by a language model from this plasmid's Addgene catalogue record.]
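Description:
GRM8-Tango is a mammalian expression plasmid from the PRESTO-Tango collection, built on an "empty Tango" backbone of about 6.6 kb that was itself derived from pcDNA3.1(+). It is maintained in E. coli as a high-copy plasmid under ampicillin selection, and it carries a neomycin resistance marker so that transfected mammalian cells can be selected with G418.

The payload is the human GRM8 coding sequence (metabotropic glutamate receptor 8, mGlu8; roughly 2.7 kb), cloned by restriction enzymes with NotI at the 5′ end and driven by the CMV promoter for strong constitutive expression. The backbone supplies an N-terminal FLAG epitope, which allows detection of the expressed receptor. The depositor comments indicate that a tTA transcriptional activator sequence lies downstream of the receptor. This fits the Tango design named in the purpose field, in which arrestin translocation to an activated receptor is converted into transcriptional output. The record does not itemise the other modules of the Tango cassette, such as any linker or protease cleavage elements between receptor and tTA, and no feature table is provided to confirm them. The depositor also notes that most vectors in this series carry an XbaI rather than an XhoI site downstream of tTA, so the identity of the 3′ site in this plasmid is uncertain.

The construct is intended for parallel, arrestin-recruitment-based screening of ligands across the human GPCR repertoire, here for mGlu8. It was generated under a programme aimed at providing tools for understudied members of druggable protein families.
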