>Addgene plasmid #66393 | GRM8-Tango | depositor partial sequence | sequence record 113399 | empty Tango
GACGGATCGGGAGATCTCCCGATCCCCTATGGTGCACTCTCAGTACAATCTGCTCTGATGCCGCATAGTT
AAGCCAGTATCTGCTCCCTGCTTGTGTGTTGGAGGTCGCTGAGTAGTGCGCGAGCAAAATTTAAGCTACA
ACAAGGCAAGGCTTGACCGACAATTGCATGAAGAATCTGCTTAGGGTTAGGCGTTTTGCGCTGCTTCGCG
ATGTACGGGCCAGATATACGCGTTGACATTGATTATTGACTAGTTATTAATAGTAATCAATTACGGGGTC
ATTAGTTCATAGCCCATATATGGAGTTCCGCGTTACATAACTTACGGTAAATGGCCCGCCTGGCTGACCG
CCCAACGACCCCCGCCCATTGACGTCAATAATGACGTATGTTCCCATAGTAACGCCAATAGGGACTTTCC
ATTGACGTCAATGGGTGGAGTATTTACGGTAAACTGCCCACTTGGCAGTACATCAAGTGTATCATATGCC
AAGTACGCCCCCTATTGACGTCAATGACGGTAAATGGCCCGCCTGGCATTATGCCCAGTACATGACCTTA
TGGGACTTTCCTACTTGGCAGTACATCTACGTATTAGTCATCGCTATTACCATGGTGATGCGGTTTTGGC
AGTACATCAATGGGCGTGGATAGCGGTTTGACTCACGGGGATTTCCAAGTCTCCACCCCATTGACGTCAA
TGGGAGTTTGTTTTGGCACCAAAATCAACGGGACTTTCCAAAATGTCGTAACAACTCCGCCCCATTGACG
CAAATGGGCGGTAGGCGTGTACGGTGGGAGGTCTATATAAGCAGAGCTCTCTGGCTAACTAGAGAACCCA
CTGCTTACTGGCTTATCGAAATTAATACGACTCACTATAGGGAGACCCAAGCTGGCTAGCGTTTAAACTT
AAGCTTGGTACCGAGCTCGGATCCACTAGTCCAGTGTGGTGGAATTCTGCAGATATCCAGCACAGTGGCG
GCCGCGCCACCATGAAGACGATCATCGCCCTGAGCTACATCTTCTGCCTGGTATTCGCCGACTACAAGGA
CGATGATGACGCCAGCATCGATACCGGTGGACGCACCCCACCCAGCCTGGGTCCCCAAGATGAGTCCTGC
ACCACCGCCAGCTCCTCCCTGGCCAAGGACACTTCATCGACCGGTGAGAACCTGTACTTCCAGCTAAGAT
TAGATAAAAGTAAAGTGATTAACAGCGCATTAGAGCTGCTTAATGAGGTCGGAATCGAAGGTTTAACAAC
CCGTAAACTCGCCCAGAAGCTAGGTGTAGAGCAGCCTACATTGTATTGGCATGTAAAAAATAAGCGGGCT
TTGCTCGACGCCTTAGCCATTGAGATGTTAGATAGGCACCATACTCACTTTTGCCCTTTAGAAGGGGAAA
GCTGGCAAGATTTTTTACGTAATAACGCTAAAAGTTTTAGATGTGCTTTACTAAGTCATCGCGATGGAGC
AAAAGTACATTTAGGTACACGGCCTACAGAAAAACAGTATGAAACTCTCGAAAATCAATTAGCCTTTTTA
TGCCAACAAGGTTTTTCACTAGAGAATGCATTATATGCACTCAGCGCTGTGGGGCATTTTACTTTAGGTT
GCGTATTGGAAGATCAAGAGCATCAAGTCGCTAAAGAAGAAAGGGAAACACCTACTACTGATAGTATGCC
GCCATTATTACGACAAGCTATCGAATTATTTGATCACCAAGGTGCAGAGCCAGCCTTCTTATTCGGCCTT
GAATTGATCATATGCGGATTAGAAAAACAACTTAAATGTGAAAGTGGGTCCGCGTACAGCCGCGCGCGTA
CGAAAAACAATTACGGGTCTACCATCGAGGGCCTGCTCGATCTCCCGGACGACGACGCCCCCGAAGAGGC
GGGGCTGGCGGCTCCGCGCCTGTCCTTTCTCCCCGCGGGACACACGCGCAGACTGTCGACGGCCCCCCCG
ACCGATGTCAGCCTGGGGGACGAGCTCCACTTAGACGGCGAGGACGTGGCGATGGCGCATGCCGACGCGC
TAGACGATTTCGATCTGGACATGTTGGGGGACGGGGATTCCCCGGGTCCGGGATTTACCCCCCACGACTC
CGCCCCCTACGGCGCTCTGGATATGGCCGACTTCGAGTTTGAGCAGATGTTTACCGATGCCCTTGGAATT
GACGAGTACGGTGGGTAGCTCGAGTCTAGAGGGCCCGTTTAAACCCGCTGATCAGCCTCGACTGTGCCTT
CTAGTTGCCAGCCATCTGTTGTTTGCCCCTCCCCCGTGCCTTCCTTGACCCTGGAAGGTGCCACTCCCAC
TGTCCTTTCCTAATAAAATGAGGAAATTGCATCGCATTGTCTGAGTAGGTGTCATTCTATTCTGGGGGGT
GGGGTGGGGCAGGACAGCAAGGGGGAGGATTGGGAAGACAATAGCAGGCATGCTGGGGATGCGGTGGGCT
CTATGGCTTCTGAGGCGGAAAGAACCAGCTGGGGCTCTAGGGGGTATCCCC
[124 nt withheld, positions 2502-2625]
C
[91 nt withheld, positions 2627-2717]
A
[49 nt withheld, positions 2719-2767]
CCTTTGACGTTGGAGTCCACGTTCTTT
[37 nt withheld, positions 2795-2831]
ACCCTATCTCGGTCTATTCTTTTGATTTATAAGGGATTTTGCCGATTTCGGCCTATTGGTTAAAAAATGA
GCTGATTTAACAAAAATTTAACGCGAATTAATTCTGTGGAATGTGTGTCAGTTAGGGTGTGGAAAGTCCC
CAGGCTCCCCAGCAGGCAGAAGTATGCAAAGCATGCATCTCAATTAGTCAGCAACCAGGTGTGGAAAGTC
CCCAGGCTCCCCAGCAGGCAGAAGTATGCAAAGCATGCATCTCAATTAGTCAGCAACCATAGTCCCGCCC
CTAACTCCGCCCATCCCGCCCCTAACTCCGCCCAGTTCCGCCCATTCTCCGCCCCATGGCTGACTAATTT
TTTTTATTTATGCAGAGGCCGAGGCCGCCTCTGCCTCTGAGCTATTCCAGAAGTAGTGAGGAGGCTTTTT
TGGAGGCCTAGGCTTTTGCAAAAAGCTCCCGGGAGCTTGTATATCCATTTTCGGATCTGATCAAGAGACA
GGATGAGGATCGTTTCGCATGATTGAACAAGATGGATTGCACGCAGGTTCTCCGGCCGCTTGGGTGGAGA
GGCTATTCGGCTATGACTGGGCACAACAGACAATCGGCTGCTCTGATGCCGCCGTGTTCCGGCTGTCAGC
GCAGGGGCGCCCGGTTCTTTTTGTCAAGACCGACCTGTCCGGTGCCCTGAATGAACTGCAGGACGAGGCA
GCGCGGCTATCGTGGCTGGCCACGACGGGCGTTCCTTGCGCAGCTGTGCTCGACGTTGTCACTGAAGCGG
GAAGGGACTGGCTGCTATTGGGCGAAGTGCCGGGGCAGGATCTCCTGTCATCTCACCTTGCTCCTGCCGA
GAAAGTATCCATCATGGCTGATGCAATGCGGCGGCTGCATACGCTTGATCCGGCTACCTGCCCATTCGAC
CACCAAGCGAAACATCGCATCGAGCGAGCACGTACTCGGATGGAAGCCGGTCTTGTCGATCAGGATGATC
TGGACGAAGAGCATCAGGGGCTCGCGCCAGCCGAACTGTTCGCCAGGCTCAAGGCGCGCATGCCCGACGG
CGAGGATCTCGTCGTGACCCATGGCGATGCCTGCTTGCCGAATATCATGGTGGAAAATGGCCGCTTTTCT
GGATTCATCGACTGTGGCCGGCTGGGTGTGGCGGACCGCTATCAGGACATAGCGTTGGCTACCCGTGATA
TTGCTGAAGAGCTTGGCGGCGAATGGGCTGACCGCTTCCTCGTGCTTTACGGTATCGCCGCTCCCGATTC
GCAGCGCATCGCCTTCTATCGCCTTCTTGACGAGTTCTTCTGAGCGGGACTCTGGGGTTCGAAATGACCG
ACCAAGCGACGCCCAACCTGCCATCACGAGATTTCGATTCCACCGCCGCCTTCTATGAAAGGTTGGGCTT
CGGAATCGTTTTCCGGGACGCCGGCTGGATGATCCTCCAGCGCGGGGATCTCATGCTGGAGTTCTTCGCC
CACCCCAACTTGTTTATTGCAGCTTATAATGGTTACAAATAAAGCAATAGCATCACAAATTTCACAAATA
AAGCATTTTTTTCACTGCATTCTAGTTGTGGTTTGTCCAAACTCATCAATGTATCTTATCATGTCTGTAT
ACCGTCGACCTCTAGCTAGAGCTTGGCGTAATCATGGTCATAGCTGTTTCCTGTGTGAAATTGTTATCCG
CTCACAATTCCACACAACATACGAGCCGGAAGCATAAAGTGTAAAGCCTGGGGTGCCTAATGAGTGAGCT
AACTCACATTAATTGCGTTGCGCTCACTGCCCGCTTTCCAGTCGGGAAACCTGTCGTGCCAGCTGCATTA
ATGAATCGGCCAACGCGCGGGGAGAGGCGGTTTGCGTATTGGGCGCTCTTCCGCTTCCTCGCTCACTGAC
TCGCTGCGCTCGGTCGTTCGGCTGCGGCGAGCGGTATCAGCTCACTCAAAGGCGGTAATACGGTTATCCA
CAGAATCAGGGGATAACGCAGGAAAGAACATGTGAGCAAAAGGCCAGCAAAAGGCCAGGAACCGTAAAAA
GGCCGCGTTGCTGGCGTTTTTCCATAGGCTCCGCCCCCCTGACGAGCATCACAAAAATCGACGCTCAAGT
CAGAGGTGGCGAAACCCGACAGGACTATAAAGATACCAGGCGTTTCCCCCTGGAAGCTCCCTCGTGCGCT
CTCCTGTTCCGACCCTGCCGCTTACCGGATACCTGTCCGCCTTTCTCCCTTCGGGAAGCGTGGCGCTTTC
TCATAGCTCACGCTGTAGGTATCTCAGTTCGGTGTAGGTCGTTCGCTCCAAGCTGGGCTGTGTGCACGAA
CCCCCCGTTCAGCCCGACCGCTGCGCCTTATCCGGTAACTATCGTCTTGAGTCCAACCCGGTAAGACACG
ACTTATCGCCACTGGCAGCAGCCACTGGTAACAGGATTAGCAGAGCGAGGTATGTAGGCGGTGCTACAGA
GTTCTTGAAGTGGTGGCCTAACTACGGCTACACTAGAAGAACAGTATTTGGTATCTGCGCTCTGCTGAAG
CCAGTTACCTTCGGAAAAAGAGTTGGTAGCTCTTGATCCGGCAAACAAACCACCGCTGGTAGCGGTTTTT
TTGTTTGCAAGCAGCAGATTACGCGCAGAAAAAAAGGATCTCAAGAAGATCCTTTGATCTTTTCTACGGG
GTCTGACGCTCAGTGGAACGAAAACTCACGTTAAGGGATTTTGGTCATGAGATTATCAAAAAGGATCTTC
ACCTAGATCCTTTTAAATTAAAAATGAAGTTTTAAATCAATCTAAAGTATATATGAGTAAACTTGGTCTG
ACAGTTACCAATGCTTAATCAGTGAGGCACCTATCTCAGCGATCTGTCTATTTCGTTCATCCATAGTTGC
CTGACTCCCCGTCGTGTAGATAACTACGATACGGGAGGGCTTACCATCTGGCCCCAGTGCTGCAATGATA
CCGCGAGACCCACGCTCACCGGCTCCAGATTTATCAGCAATAAACCAGCCAGCCGGAAGGGCCGAGCGCA
GAAGTGGTCCTGCAACTTTATCCGCCTCCATCCAGTCTATTAATTGTTGCCGGGAAGCTAGAGTAAGTAG
TTCGCCAGTTAATAGTTTGCGCAACGTTGTTGCCATTGCTACAGGCATCGTGGTGTCACGCTCGTCGTTT
GGTATGGCTTCATTCAGCTCCGGTTCCCAACGATCAAGGCGAGTTACATGATCCCCCATGTTGTGCAAAA
AAGCGGTTAGCTCCTTCGGTCCTCCGATCGTTGTCAGAAGTAAGTTGGCCGCAGTGTTATCACTCATGGT
TATGGCAGCACTGCATAATTCTCTTACTGTCATGCCATCCGTAAGATGCTTTTCTGTGACTGGTGAGTAC
TCAACCAAGTCATTCTGAGAATAGTGTATGCGGCGACCGAGTTGCTCTTGCCCGGCGTCAATACGGGATA
ATACCGCGCCACATAGCAGAACTTTAAAAGTGCTCATCATTGGAAAACGTTCTTCGGGGCGAAAACTCTC
AAGGATCTTACCGCTGTTGAGATCCAGTTCGATGTAACCCACTCGTGCACCCAACTGATCTTCAGCATCT
TTTACTTTCACCAGCGTTTCTGGGTGAGCAAAAACAGGAAGGCAAAATGCCGCAAAAAAGGGAATAAGGG
CGACACGGAAATGTTGAATACTCATACTCTTCCTTTTTCAATATTATTGAAGCATTTATCAGGGTTATTG
TCTCATGAGCGGATACATATTTGAATGTATTTAGAAAAATAAACAAATAGGGGTTCCGCGCACATTTCCC
CGAAAAGTGCCACCTGACGTC
