>Addgene plasmid #66393 | GRM8-Tango | depositor partial sequence | sequence record 113400 | GRM8
ATGGTGTGCGAGGGCAAGAGATCCGCTTCATGCCCATGCTTCTTCCTTTTGACAGCAAAGTTCTATTGGA
TTCTTACCATGATGCAGAGAACCCATTCCCAAGAATACGCTCACTCTATTAGAGTTGATGGAGACATAAT
CTTGGGCGGCCTGTTCCCTGTGCACGCAAAAGGCGAGCGAGGAGTGCCCTGCGGGGAGTTGAAAAAGGAA
AAGGGTATACACAGACTGGAAGCAATGCTCTACGCCATTGACCAGATCAATAAAGACCCAGATCTGTTGA
GTAATATCACATTGGGCGTGCGGATACTCGACACCTGCTCACGCGATACTTACGCATTGGAACAGAGCCT
CACCTTCGTGCAGGCCCTTATCGAGAAGGACGCGAGCGACGTGAAATGCGCCAATGGAGACCCACCCATC
TTTACAAAGCCTGACAAGATAAGTGGTGTGATCGGAGCTGCCGCAAGTTCAGTAAGCATAATGGTGGCTA
ACATCCTCAGGCTCTTCAAGATTCCACAGATTTCTTATGCCTCCACCGCCCCGGAGTTGAGTGATAACAC
CCGATACGATTTTTTTTCTCGGGTTGTTCCACCCGACTCCTACCAGGCACAGGCTATGGTGGACATCGTG
ACAGCGTTGGGGTGGAACTATGTGTCTACACTGGCCAGCGAGGGCAACTACGGGGAATCCGGCGTGGAAG
CCTTTACCCAGATCTCAAGGGAAATTGGAGGAGTGTGCATAGCACAGTCTCAGAAGATCCCACGCGAGCC
CAGACCTGGAGAGTTTGAGAAAATCATCAAACGCCTCCTTGAAACTCCAAACGCTCGCGCGGTTATTATG
TTTGCCAATGAGGATGATATACGGCGAATTCTGGAGGCCGCTAAGAAGCTCAACCAGTCTGGACATTTTC
TTTGGATCGGAAGCGATAGCTGGGGCTCCAAAATCGCTCCTGTCTACCAGCAGGAAGAGATCGCCGAAGG
CGCCGTGACAATCTTGCCAAAGAGAGCCAGTATCGACGGGTTTGATAGATACTTTCGCAGTAGAACCCTG
GCTAACAACCGCAGGAATGTCTGGTTTGCTGAATTTTGGGAGGAGAACTTCGGATGTAAACTGGGGAGTC
ACGGAAAGAGGAACTCCCACATAAAAAAATGCACAGGCCTGGAGAGGATTGCCCGCGACAGCTCCTACGA
ACAGGAGGGTAAGGTGCAATTCGTTATTGACGCAGTTTATAGCATGGCTTACGCGCTGCACAACATGCAC
AAAGATCTGTGTCCTGGCTATATTGGGCTCTGTCCTCGAATGAGTACAATAGATGGAAAAGAGCTGCTCG
GATACATTAGGGCCGTAAATTTCAACGGCTCTGCTGGAACACCCGTGACATTCAACGAGAATGGTGATGC
TCCTGGGAGGTACGACATTTTTCAATATCAGATAACAAACAAATCTACAGAATATAAAGTAATTGGCCAC
TGGACCAACCAGCTGCACCTCAAGGTGGAAGACATGCAATGGGCTCATAGAGAGCATACCCATCCGGCCA
GTGTGTGCAGTCTCCCTTGTAAGCCAGGAGAAAGGAAGAAGACTGTGAAAGGGGTGCCATGTTGTTGGCA
CTGCGAGCGATGCGAAGGGTACAACTACCAGGTGGACGAGTTGTCCTGTGAACTGTGTCCCTTGGATCAG
CGGCCAAACATGAATCGAACAGGGTGCCAGCTGATCCCCATTATCAAGTTGGAGTGGCATTCCCCCTGGG
CCGTTGTTCCCGTCTTTGTGGCAATCTTGGGGATAATCGCGACCACGTTTGTCATTGTGACCTTCGTCCG
ATATAATGATACCCCTATCGTTCGAGCTAGTGGCAGGGAGCTGTCCTACGTGCTGCTGACTGGGATCTTC
CTGTGCTATTCCATTACCTTTCTCATGATCGCTGCTCCTGACACCATCATCTGCAGCTTTAGAAGAGTTT
TCTTGGGGCTGGGTATGTGCTTCTCCTACGCCGCGCTGCTGACAAAAACTAACCGGATTCACAGAATCTT
CGAACAAGGAAAAAAGTCTGTCACCGCACCCAAATTTATCTCCCCCGCGTCTCAGCTGGTGATTACATTC
AGCCTGATTTCCGTCCAACTGCTGGGTGTATTTGTGTGGTTCGTCGTCGATCCCCCACACATCATCATTG
ATTACGGGGAGCAACGGACCTTGGACCCAGAAAAAGCAAGGGGCGTGCTGAAATGCGATATTTCCGATCT
CTCCCTCATTTGCTCCCTCGGCTATAGTATCTTGCTTATGGTCACATGCACAGTGTACGCAATCAAGACA
CGGGGCGTACCTGAAACCTTCAACGAGGCTAAACCCATCGGATTTACCATGTATACTACCTGCATCATTT
GGCTCGCGTTTATTCCCATCTTCTTCGGGACCGCACAGAGCGCGGAGAAAATGTATATTCAAACCACCAC
ACTGACTGTGAGCATGTCACTCAGCGCATCAGTGTCCCTCGGCATGCTCTATATGCCCAAAGTGTACATT
ATAATTTTTCATCCTGAGCAAAATGTGCAGAAGAGAAAGAGGTCTTTTAAGGCCGTGGTTACTGCAGCCA
CTATGCAGAGTAAGCTCATACAGAAAGGTAACGACAGGCCCAACGGAGAGGTGAAGAGCGAGCTGTGCGA
ATCACTGGAAACCAACACCTCCTCAACTAAGACAACATATATCTCATATTCCAACCACAGCATA
