>Addgene plasmid #66393 | GRM8-Tango | addgene partial sequence | sequence record 118395 | CMV-F 5'-CGCAAATGGGCGGTAGGCGTG-3'
CTCTCTGGCTAACTAGAGAACCCACTGCTTACTGGCTTATCGAAATTAATACGACTCACTATAGGGAGAC
CCAAGCTGGCTAGCGTTTAAACTTAAGCTTGGTACCGAGCTCGGATCCACTAGTCCAGTGTGGTGGAATT
CTGCAGATATCCAGCACAGTGGCGGCCGCGCCACCATGAAGACGATCATCGCCCTGAGCTACATCTTCTG
CCTGGTATTCGCCGACTACAAGGACGATGATGACGCCAGCATCGATATGGTGTGCGAGGGCAAGAGATCC
GCTTCATGCCCATGCTTCTTCCTTTTGACAGCAAAGTTCTATTGGATTCTTACCATGATGCAGAGAACCC
ATTCCCAAGAATACGCTCACTCTATTAGAGTTGATGGAGACATAATCTTGGGCGGCCTGTTCCCTGTGCA
CGCAAAAGGCGAGCGAGGAGTGCCCTGCGGGGAGTTGAAAAAGGAAAAGGGTATACACAGACTGGAAGCA
ATGCTCTACGCCATTGACCAGATCAATAAAGACCCAGATCTGTTGAGTAATATCACATTGGGCGTGCGGA
TACTCGACACCTGCTCACGCGATACTTACGCATTGGAACAGAGCCTCACCTTCGTGCAGGCCCTTATCGA
GAAGGACGCGAGCGACGTGAAATGCGCCAATGGAGACCCACCCATCTTTACAAAGCCTGACAAGATAAGT
GGTGTGATCGGAGCTGCCGCAAGTTCAGTAAGCATAATGGTGGCTAACATCCTCAGGCTCTTCAAGATTC
CACAGATTTCTTATGCCTCCACCGCCCCGGAGTTGAGTGATAACACCCGATACGATTTTTTTTCTCGGGT
TGTTCCACCCGACTCCTACCAGGCACAGGCTATGGTGGACATCGTGACAGCGTTGGGGTGGAACTATGTG
TCTACACTGG
