>Addgene plasmid #66393 | GRM8-Tango | addgene partial sequence | sequence record 118396 | Tet-R 5'-GGCGAGTTTACGGGTTGTTA-3'
CTCTATGCGCTGTTATCACTTTACTTTTATCTAATCTTAGCTGGAAGTACAGGTTCTCACCGGTCGATGA
AGTGTCCTTGGCCAGGGAGGAGCTGGCGGTGGTGCAGGACTCATCTTGGGGACCCAGGCTGGGTGGGGTG
CGTCCACCGGTATCGATTATGCTGTGGTTGGAATATGAGATATATGTTGTCTTAGTTGAGGAGGTGTTGG
TTTCCAGTGATTCGCACAGCTCGCTCTTCACCTCTCCGTTGGGCCTGTCGTTACCTTTCTGTATGAGCTT
ACTCTGCATAGTGGCTGCAGTAACCACGGCCTTAAAAGACCTCTTTCTCTTCTGCACATTTTGCTCAGGA
TGAAAAATTATAATGTACACTTTGGGCATATAGAGCATGCCGAGGGACACTGATGCGCTGAGTGACATGC
TCACAGTCAGTGTGGTGGTTTGAATATACATTTTCTCCGCGCTCTGTGCGGTCCCGAAGAAGATGGGAAT
AAACGCGAGCCAAATGATGCAGGTAGTATACATGGTAAATCCGATGGGTTTAGCCTCGTTGAAGGTTTCA
GGTACGCCCCGTGTCTTGATTGCGTACACTGTGCATGTGACCATAAGCAAGATACTATAGCCGAGGGAGC
AAATGAGGGAGAGATCGGAAATATCGCATTTCAGCACGCCCCTTGCTTTTTCTGGGTCCAAGGTCCGTTG
CTCCCCGTAATCAATGATGATGTGTGGGGGATCGACGACGAACCACACAAATACACCCAGCAGTTGGACG
GAAATCAGGCTGAATGTAATCACCAGCTGAGACGCGGGGGAGATAAATTTGGGTGCGGTGACAGACTTTT
TTCCTTGTTCGAAGATTCTGTGAATCCGGTTAGTTTTTGTCAGCAGCGCGGCGTAGGAGAAGCACATACC
CAGCCCCAAGAAAACTCTTCTAAAGCTGCAGATGATGGTGTCAGGA
